>Addgene plasmid #66310 | GPR120-Tango | addgene full sequence | sequence record 248122 | Addgene NGS Result
TCGACGGATCGGGAGATCTCCCGATCCCCTATGGTGCACTCTCAGTACAATCTGCTCTGATGCCGCATAG
TTAAGCCAGTATCTGCTCCCTGCTTGTGTGTTGGAGGTCGCTGAGTAGTGCGCGAGCAAAATTTAAGCTA
CAACAAGGCAAGGCTTGACCGACAATTGCATGAAGAATCTGCTTAGGGTTAGGCGTTTTGCGCTGCTTCG
CGATGTACGGGCCAGATATACGCGTTGACATTGATTATTGACTAGTTATTAATAGTAATCAATTACGGGG
TCATTAGTTCATAGCCCATATATGGAGTTCCGCGTTACATAACTTACGGTAAATGGCCCGCCTGGCTGAC
CGCCCAACGACCCCCGCCCATTGACGTCAATAATGACGTATGTTCCCATAGTAACGCCAATAGGGACTTT
CCATTGACGTCAATGGGTGGAGTATTTACGGTAAACTGCCCACTTGGCAGTACATCAAGTGTATCATATG
CCAAGTACGCCCCCTATTGACGTCAATGACGGTAAATGGCCCGCCTGGCATTATGCCCAGTACATGACCT
TATGGGACTTTCCTACTTGGCAGTACATCTACGTATTAGTCATCGCTATTACCATGGTGATGCGGTTTTG
GCAGTACATCAATGGGCGTGGATAGCGGTTTGACTCACGGGGATTTCCAAGTCTCCACCCCATTGACGTC
AATGGGAGTTTGTTTTGGCACCAAAATCAACGGGACTTTCCAAAATGTCGTAACAACTCCGCCCCATTGA
CGCAAATGGGCGGTAGGCGTGTACGGTGGGAGGTCTATATAAGCAGAGCTCTCTGGCTAACTAGAGAACC
CACTGCTTACTGGCTTATCGAAATTAATACGACTCACTATAGGGAGACCCAAGCTGGCTAGCGTTTAAAC
TTAAGCTTGGTACCGAGCTCGGATCCACTAGTCCAGTGTGGTGGAATTCTGCAGATATCCAGCACAGTGG
CGGCCGCGCCACCATGAAGACGATCATCGCCCTGAGCTACATCTTCTGCCTGGTATTCGCCGACTACAAG
GACGATGATGACGCCAGCATCGATATGTCTCCTGAGTGCGCGAGGGCTGCTGGAGACGCACCCCTGAGGT
CCCTTGAGCAAGCCAACCGCACTAGATTCCCCTTTTTCTCTGACGTCAAGGGTGACCACAGGCTGGTGCT
TGCAGCCGTAGAGACTACGGTCCTCGTTCTGATTTTCGCCGTTAGTCTCTTGGGGAATGTGTGTGCTCTG
GTCCTGGTTGCAAGGCGGAGGCGCAGAGGCGCCACCGCATGCCTCGTGTTGAATCTGTTTTGTGCCGATC
TCCTCTTCATTAGCGCCATTCCTCTCGTCCTGGCCGTGCGCTGGACCGAAGCTTGGCTGCTGGGCCCCGT
GGCTTGTCACCTCCTTTTCTATGTTATGACCCTGTCTGGTTCAGTGACAATCCTGACCCTTGCAGCCGTG
TCCCTGGAGAGGATGGTCTGCATCGTTCATCTTCAAAGAGGTGTGCGGGGCCCTGGCAGGAGGGCCCGGG
CCGTTCTCTTGGCTCTTATCTGGGGATACTCTGCAGTCGCCGCCCTCCCCCTTTGTGTCTTTTTTCGCGT
CGTGCCACAGCGGCTCCCTGGCGCAGACCAAGAAATTAGCATTTGCACCCTCATTTGGCCTACGATCCCC
GGTGAGATTTCATGGGATGTGTCCTTCGTGACCCTGAATTTTTTGGTACCTGGCCTTGTGATTGTGATCT
CTTACAGCAAAATCCTCCAGACCAGCGAGCACCTCCTGGATGCCAGGGCTGTGGTGACTCACTCCGAAAT
TACCAAGGCTAGTCGCAAGAGGCTGACCGTGTCCCTCGCTTATTCAGAAAGTCACCAGATTCGCGTGTCA
CAGCAGGACTTTAGACTTTTTAGGACGCTGTTTTTGCTGATGGTGAGTTTCTTTATTATGTGGTCCCCCA
TTATTATTACAATCCTGCTGATTCTTATCCAGAATTTTAAACAGGATCTTGTGATCTGGCCCAGCCTGTT
TTTCTGGGTGGTGGCATTCACTTTCGCTAACTCAGCCCTCAATCCCATCCTCTATAATATGACGCTTTGC
AGAAACGAGTGGAAGAAGATCTTCTGCTGCTTCTGGTTTCCAGAGAAAGGCGCTATCCTGACTGATACAA
GTGTGAAACGAAATGACCTGTCTATTATAAGCGGGATCGATACCGGTGGACGCACCCCACCCAGCCTGGG
TCCCCAAGATGAGTCCTGCACCACCGCCAGCTCCTCCCTGGCCAAGGACACTTCATCGACCGGTGAGAAC
CTGTACTTCCAGCTAAGATTAGATAAAAGTAAAGTGATTAACAGCGCATTAGAGCTGCTTAATGAGGTCG
GAATCGAAGGTTTAACAACCCGTAAACTCGCCCAGAAGCTAGGTGTAGAGCAGCCTACATTGTATTGGCA
TGTAAAAAATAAGCGGGCTTTGCTCGACGCCTTAGCCATTGAGATGTTAGATAGGCACCATACTCACTTT
TGCCCTTTAGAAGGGGAAAGCTGGCAAGATTTTTTACGTAATAACGCTAAAAGTTTTAGATGTGCTTTAC
TAAGTCATCGCGATGGAGCAAAAGTACATTTAGGTACACGGCCTACAGAAAAACAGTATGAAACTCTCGA
AAATCAATTAGCCTTTTTATGCCAACAAGGTTTTTCACTAGAGAATGCATTATATGCACTCAGCGCTGTG
GGGCATTTTACTTTAGGTTGCGTATTGGAAGATCAAGAGCATCAAGTCGCTAAAGAAGAAAGGGAAACAC
CTACTACTGATAGTATGCCGCCATTATTACGACAAGCTATCGAATTATTTGATCACCAAGGTGCAGAGCC
AGCCTTCTTATTCGGCCTTGAATTGATCATATGCGGATTAGAAAAACAACTTAAATGTGAAAGTGGGTCC
GCGTACAGCCGCGCGCGTACGAAAAACAATTACGGGTCTACCATCGAGGGCCTGCTCGATCTCCCGGACG
ACGACGCCCCCGAAGAGGCGGGGCTGGCGGCTCCGCGCCTGTCCTTTCTCCCCGCGGGACACACGCGCAG
ACTGTCGACGGCCCCCCCGACCGATGTCAGCCTGGGGGACGAGCTCCACTTAGACGGCGAGGACGTGGCG
ATGGCGCATGCCGACGCGCTAGACGATTTCGATCTGGACATGTTGGGGGACGGGGATTCCCCGGGTCCGG
GATTTACCCCCCACGACTCCGCCCCCTACGGCGCTCTGGATATGGCCGACTTCGAGTTTGAGCAGATGTT
TACCGATGCCCTTGGAATTGACGAGTACGGTGGGTAGTCTAGAGGGCCCGTTTAAACCCGCTGATCAGCC
TCGACTGTGCCTTCTAGTTGCCAGCCATCTGTTGTTTGCCCCTCCCCCGTGCCTTCCTTGACCCTGGAAG
GTGCCACTCCCACTGTCCTTTCCTAATAAAATGAGGAAATTGCATCGCATTGTCTGAGTAGGTGTCATTC
TATTCTGGGGGGTGGGGTGGGGCAGGACAGCAAGGGGGAGGATTGGGAAGACAATAGCAGGCATGCTGGG
GATGCGGTGGGCTCTATGGCTTCTGAGGCGGAAAGAACCAGCTGGGGCTCTAGGGGGTATCCCC
[124 nt withheld, positions 3635-3758]
C
[91 nt withheld, positions 3760-3850]
A
[49 nt withheld, positions 3852-3900]
CCTTTGACGTTGGAGTCCACGTTCTTT
[37 nt withheld, positions 3928-3964]
ACCCTATCTCGGTCTATTCTTTTGATTTATAAGGGATTTTGCCGATTTCGGCCTATTGGTTAAAAAATGA
GCTGATTTAACAAAAATTTAACGCGAATTAATTCTGTGGAATGTGTGTCAGTTAGGGTGTGGAAAGTCCC
CAGGCTCCCCAGCAGGCAGAAGTATGCAAAGCATGCATCTCAATTAGTCAGCAACCAGGTGTGGAAAGTC
CCCAGGCTCCCCAGCAGGCAGAAGTATGCAAAGCATGCATCTCAATTAGTCAGCAACCATAGTCCCGCCC
CTAACTCCGCCCATCCCGCCCCTAACTCCGCCCAGTTCCGCCCATTCTCCGCCCCATGGCTGACTAATTT
TTTTTATTTATGCAGAGGCCGAGGCCGCCTCTGCCTCTGAGCTATTCCAGAAGTAGTGAGGAGGCTTTTT
TGGAGGCCTAGGCTTTTGCAAAAAGCTCCCGGGAGCTTGTATATCCATTTTCGGATCTGATCAAGAGACA
GGATGAGGATCGTTTCGCATGATTGAACAAGATGGATTGCACGCAGGTTCTCCGGCCGCTTGGGTGGAGA
GGCTATTCGGCTATGACTGGGCACAACAGACAATCGGCTGCTCTGATGCCGCCGTGTTCCGGCTGTCAGC
GCAGGGGCGCCCGGTTCTTTTTGTCAAGACCGACCTGTCCGGTGCCCTGAATGAACTGCAGGACGAGGCA
GCGCGGCTATCGTGGCTGGCCACGACGGGCGTTCCTTGCGCAGCTGTGCTCGACGTTGTCACTGAAGCGG
GAAGGGACTGGCTGCTATTGGGCGAAGTGCCGGGGCAGGATCTCCTGTCATCTCACCTTGCTCCTGCCGA
GAAAGTATCCATCATGGCTGATGCAATGCGGCGGCTGCATACGCTTGATCCGGCTACCTGCCCATTCGAC
CACCAAGCGAAACATCGCATCGAGCGAGCACGTACTCGGATGGAAGCCGGTCTTGTCGATCAGGATGATC
TGGACGAAGAGCATCAGGGGCTCGCGCCAGCCGAACTGTTCGCCAGGCTCAAGGCGCGCATGCCCGACGG
CGAGGATCTCGTCGTGACCCATGGCGATGCCTGCTTGCCGAATATCATGGTGGAAAATGGCCGCTTTTCT
GGATTCATCGACTGTGGCCGGCTGGGTGTGGCGGACCGCTATCAGGACATAGCGTTGGCTACCCGTGATA
TTGCTGAAGAGCTTGGCGGCGAATGGGCTGACCGCTTCCTCGTGCTTTACGGTATCGCCGCTCCCGATTC
GCAGCGCATCGCCTTCTATCGCCTTCTTGACGAGTTCTTCTGAGCGGGACTCTGGGGTTCGAAATGACCG
ACCAAGCGACGCCCAACCTGCCATCACGAGATTTCGATTCCACCGCCGCCTTCTATGAAAGGTTGGGCTT
CGGAATCGTTTTCCGGGACGCCGGCTGGATGATCCTCCAGCGCGGGGATCTCATGCTGGAGTTCTTCGCC
CACCCCAACTTGTTTATTGCAGCTTATAATGGTTACAAATAAAGCAATAGCATCACAAATTTCACAAATA
AAGCATTTTTTTCACTGCATTCTAGTTGTGGTTTGTCCAAACTCATCAATGTATCTTATCATGTCTGTAT
ACCGTCGACCTCTAGCTAGAGCTTGGCGTAATCATGGTCATAGCTGTTTCCTGTGTGAAATTGTTATCCG
CTCACAATTCCACACAACATACGAGCCGGAAGCATAAAGTGTAAAGCCTGGGGTGCCTAATGAGTGAGCT
AACTCACATTAATTGCGTTGCGCTCACTGCCCGCTTTCCAGTCGGGAAACCTGTCGTGCCAGCTGCATTA
ATGAATCGGCCAACGCGCGGGGAGAGGCGGTTTGCGTATTGGGCGCTCTTCCGCTTCCTCGCTCACTGAC
TCGCTGCGCTCGGTCGTTCGGCTGCGGCGAGCGGTATCAGCTCACTCAAAGGCGGTAATACGGTTATCCA
CAGAATCAGGGGATAACGCAGGAAAGAACATGTGAGCAAAAGGCCAGCAAAAGGCCAGGAACCGTAAAAA
GGCCGCGTTGCTGGCGTTTTTCCATAGGCTCCGCCCCCCTGACGAGCATCACAAAAATCGACGCTCAAGT
CAGAGGTGGCGAAACCCGACAGGACTATAAAGATACCAGGCGTTTCCCCCTGGAAGCTCCCTCGTGCGCT
CTCCTGTTCCGACCCTGCCGCTTACCGGATACCTGTCCGCCTTTCTCCCTTCGGGAAGCGTGGCGCTTTC
TCATAGCTCACGCTGTAGGTATCTCAGTTCGGTGTAGGTCGTTCGCTCCAAGCTGGGCTGTGTGCACGAA
CCCCCCGTTCAGCCCGACCGCTGCGCCTTATCCGGTAACTATCGTCTTGAGTCCAACCCGGTAAGACACG
ACTTATCGCCACTGGCAGCAGCCACTGGTAACAGGATTAGCAGAGCGAGGTATGTAGGCGGTGCTACAGA
GTTCTTGAAGTGGTGGCCTAACTACGGCTACACTAGAAGAACAGTATTTGGTATCTGCGCTCTGCTGAAG
CCAGTTACCTTCGGAAAAAGAGTTGGTAGCTCTTGATCCGGCAAACAAACCACCGCTGGTAGCGGTGGTT
TTTTTGTTTGCAAGCAGCAGATTACGCGCAGAAAAAAAGGATCTCAAGAAGATCCTTTGATCTTTTCTAC
GGGGTCTGACGCTCAGTGGAACGAAAACTCACGTTAAGGGATTTTGGTCATGAGATTATCAAAAAGGATC
TTCACCTAGATCCTTTTAAATTAAAAATGAAGTTTTAAATCAATCTAAAGTATATATGAGTAAACTTGGT
CTGACAGTTACCAATGCTTAATCAGTGAGGCACCTATCTCAGCGATCTGTCTATTTCGTTCATCCATAGT
TGCCTGACTCCCCGTCGTGTAGATAACTACGATACGGGAGGGCTTACCATCTGGCCCCAGTGCTGCAATG
ATACCGCGAGACCCACGCTCACCGGCTCCAGATTTATCAGCAATAAACCAGCCAGCCGGAAGGGCCGAGC
GCAGAAGTGGTCCTGCAACTTTATCCGCCTCCATCCAGTCTATTAATTGTTGCCGGGAAGCTAGAGTAAG
TAGTTCGCCAGTTAATAGTTTGCGCAACGTTGTTGCCATTGCTACAGGCATCGTGGTGTCACGCTCGTCG
TTTGGTATGGCTTCATTCAGCTCCGGTTCCCAACGATCAAGGCGAGTTACATGATCCCCCATGTTGTGCA
AAAAAGCGGTTAGCTCCTTCGGTCCTCCGATCGTTGTCAGAAGTAAGTTGGCCGCAGTGTTATCACTCAT
GGTTATGGCAGCACTGCATAATTCTCTTACTGTCATGCCATCCGTAAGATGCTTTTCTGTGACTGGTGAG
TACTCAACCAAGTCATTCTGAGAATAGTGTATGCGGCGACCGAGTTGCTCTTGCCCGGCGTCAATACGGG
ATAATACCGCGCCACATAGCAGAACTTTAAAAGTGCTCATCATTGGAAAACGTTCTTCGGGGCGAAAACT
CTCAAGGATCTTACCGCTGTTGAGATCCAGTTCGATGTAACCCACTCGTGCACCCAACTGATCTTCAGCA
TCTTTTACTTTCACCAGCGTTTCTGGGTGAGCAAAAACAGGAAGGCAAAATGCCGCAAAAAAGGGAATAA
GGGCGACACGGAAATGTTGAATACTCATACTCTTCCTTTTTCAATATTATTGAAGCATTTATCAGGGTTA
TTGTCTCATGAGCGGATACATATTTGAATGTATTTAGAAAAATAAACAAATAGGGGTTCCGCGCACATTT
CCCCGAAAAGTGCCACCTGACG
Features (pLannotate 1.2.2; 24 found; start..end, strand, type, name):
     30..82      -  misc_feature   bom (fragment): basis of mobility region from pBR322
    237..616     +  enhancer       CMV enhancer: human cytomegalovirus immediate early enhancer
    617..820     +  promoter       CMV promoter: human cytomegalovirus (CMV) immediate early promoter
    816..849     +  LTR            5' LTR (truncated) (fragment): truncated 5' long terminal repeat (LTR) from HIV-1
    865..883     +  promoter       T7 promoter: promoter for bacteriophage T7 RNA polymerase
   1042..1062    +  CDS            3xFLAG (fragment): three tandem FLAG® epitope tags
   1075..2205    +  CDS            FFAR4: FFAR4_HUMAN - Also known as GPR120 From Homo sapiens (Human).
   2218..2298    +  CDS            AVPR2 (fragment): V2R_HUMAN - Also known as ADHR, DIR, DIR3, V2R. Experimental evidence at protein level: Swiss-Prot protein existence level 1. Receptor for arginine vasopressin. The activity of this receptor is mediated by G proteins which activate adenylate cyclase. Involved in renal water reabsorption. From Homo sapiens (Human).
   2326..2939    +  CDS            TetR (fragment): tetracycline repressor TetR; tetR from transposon Tn10; TetR binds to the tetracycline operator tetO to inhibit transcription. This inhibition can be relieved by adding tetracycline or doxycycline.
   3091..3324    +  CDS            VP16 AD: transcriptional activation domain of herpes simplex virus protein VP16 (Triezenberg et al., 1988; Cousens et al., 1989); UL48
   3365..3589    +  polyA_signal   bGH poly(A) signal: bovine growth hormone polyadenylation signal
   3593..3614    +  promoter       SV40 promoter (fragment): SV40 enhancer and early promoter
   3635..4063    +  rep_origin     f1 ori (sequence partly withheld): f1 bacteriophage origin of replication; arrow indicates direction of (+) strand synthesis
   4077..4406    +  promoter       SV40 promoter: SV40 enhancer and early promoter
   4473..5264    +  CDS            neo: KKA2_KLEPN - Also known as kan, nptII. Experimental evidence at protein level: Swiss-Prot protein existence level 1. Resistance to kanamycin, neomycin, paromomycin, ribostamycin, butirosin and gentamicin B. From Klebsiella pneumoniae.
   5288..5446    +  CDS            ble (fragment): BLE_KLEPN - Experimental evidence at protein level: Swiss-Prot protein existence level 1. Binding protein with a strong affinity to the bleomycin family of antibiotics. Binds to CL990; an antimitotic-antibiotic compound. From Klebsiella pneumoniae.
   5441..5562    +  polyA_signal   SV40 poly(A) signal: SV40 polyadenylation signal
   5635..5651    -  protein_bind   lac operator: The lac repressor binds to the lac operator to inhibit transcription in E. coli. This inhibition can be relieved by adding lactose or isopropyl-β-D-thiogalactopyranoside (IPTG). lac repressor encoded by lacI
   5659..5689    -  promoter       lac promoter: promoter for the E. coli lac operon
   5704..5725    -  protein_bind   CAP binding site: CAP binding activates transcription in the presence of cAMP. E. coli catabolite activator protein
   5738..5830    -  CDS            lacI (fragment): lac repressor; lacI; The lac repressor binds to the lac operator to inhibit transcription in E. coli. This inhibition can be relieved by adding lactose or isopropyl-β-D-thiogalactopyranoside (IPTG).
   6013..6601    -  rep_origin     ori: high-copy-number ColE1/pMB1/pBR322/pUC origin of replication
   6772..7632    -  CDS            AmpR: β-lactamase; bla; confers resistance to ampicillin, carbenicillin, and related antibiotics
   7633..7737    -  promoter       AmpR promoter: bla
