[The description below was written by a language model from this plasmid's Addgene catalogue record and pLannotate feature annotations shown in this document.]
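Description:
GPR120-Tango is a mammalian expression plasmid from the PRESTO-Tango GPCR collection, built on an "empty Tango" backbone that derives from pcDNA3.1(+). It is propagated in E. coli as a high-copy plasmid using a ColE1/pUC-type origin and ampicillin resistance (AmpR). An f1 origin is also present. For selection in mammalian cells it carries a neomycin phosphotransferase gene driven by the SV40 early promoter and ended by an SV40 poly(A) signal, which allows G418 selection. Several small annotated fragments (HIV-1 LTR, ble, lacI, bom) appear to be short backbone remnants or chance matches, not functional parts.

The payload is a single fusion open reading frame under the CMV enhancer/promoter, terminated by the bGH polyadenylation signal. A T7 promoter lies upstream of the coding region. The frame begins with an N-terminal FLAG epitope supplied by the backbone, followed by the human free fatty acid receptor FFAR4 (GPR120, 1131 bp). Next comes a short segment of the vasopressin V2 receptor (AVPR2), which in Tango designs serves as a C-terminal tail that strengthens arrestin recruitment. The frame ends with TetR fused to the VP16 activation domain, together forming the tTA transcription factor. Tango constructs normally have a protease cleavage site between the receptor tail and tTA, but the feature table does not annotate one.

In the assay, agonist activation of the receptor causes arrestin translocation. This releases tTA, which then drives a tTA-responsive reporter supplied separately by the assay cells, giving a transcriptional readout of receptor activity. The plasmid was made as part of the Illuminating the Druggable Genome program for parallel ligand screening across the human GPCRome. The depositor notes that the restriction site downstream of tTA may be XbaI rather than XhoI.
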