Addgene plasmid #66310: GPR120-Tango
Purpose: Expression of G protein-coupled receptors for PRESTO-Tango: parallel receptorome expression and screening via transcriptional output, with transcriptional activation following arrestin translocation
Depositing lab: Bryan Roth. Depositing organization: University of North Carolina at Chapel Hill. Publication: PRESTO-Tango as an open-source resource for interrogation of the druggable human GPCRome. Kroeze WK, Sassano MF, Huang XP, Lansu K, McCorvy JD, Giguere PM, Sciaky N, Roth BL. Nat Struct Mol Biol. 2015 May;22(5):362-9. doi: 10.1038/nsmb.3014. Epub 2015 Apr 20. PubMed 25895059.
Backbone
  Vector backbone: empty Tango
  Backbone size w/o insert (bp): 6632
  Vector type: Mammalian Expression
  Selectable markers: Neomycin (select with G418)
Growth in bacteria
  Bacterial resistance: Ampicillin, 100 μg/mL
  Growth temperature: 37°C
  Growth strain: DH5alpha
  Copy number: High Copy
Gene/Insert
  Gene/Insert name: GPR120 (alt name: FFAR4)
  Species: H. sapiens (human)
  Insert size (bp): 1131
  Entrez Gene: FFAR4 (a.k.a. BMIQ10, GPR120, GPR129, GT01, O3FAR1, PGR4)
  Promoter: CMV
  Tag / fusion protein: FLAG (N terminal on backbone)
  Cloning method: Restriction Enzyme; 5′ cloning site NotI (not destroyed); 3′ cloning site XhoI (unknown if destroyed)
  Sequencing primers: 5′ CMV-F; 3′ Tet-R
Terms and licenses: Academic/Nonprofit Terms; Industry Terms: Not Available to Industry
Depositor comments: Please note: Most of the PRESTO-Tango vectors do not contain the XhoI cut site downstream of the tTA sequence and instead carry an XbaI site. If you need to perform an XhoI digest we recommend sequencing with a forward primer at the C-terminus of tTA to determine which of the two sites is present. Suggested primer: 5-gagctccacttagacggcgagg-3. Original backbone was pcDNA3.1(+). These plasmids were generated as part of the Illuminating the Druggable Genome (IDG) program sponsored by the NIH Common Fund. The goal of this program is to identify, gather, and distribute information and resources for proteins that currently are not well-studied yet belong to commonly drug-targeted protein families: protein kinases, non-olfactory G-protein coupled receptors (GPCRs), and ion channels. The IDG program is designed to develop fundamental research tools for understudied proteins, elucidate their function, and disseminate the IDG-related resources and data to the greater scientific community.
How to cite: GPR120-Tango was a gift from Bryan Roth (Addgene plasmid # 66310 ; http://n2t.net/addgene:66310 ; RRID:Addgene_66310)
