>Addgene plasmid #66310 | GPR120-Tango | depositor partial sequence | sequence record 113233 | empty Tango
GACGGATCGGGAGATCTCCCGATCCCCTATGGTGCACTCTCAGTACAATCTGCTCTGATGCCGCATAGTT
AAGCCAGTATCTGCTCCCTGCTTGTGTGTTGGAGGTCGCTGAGTAGTGCGCGAGCAAAATTTAAGCTACA
ACAAGGCAAGGCTTGACCGACAATTGCATGAAGAATCTGCTTAGGGTTAGGCGTTTTGCGCTGCTTCGCG
ATGTACGGGCCAGATATACGCGTTGACATTGATTATTGACTAGTTATTAATAGTAATCAATTACGGGGTC
ATTAGTTCATAGCCCATATATGGAGTTCCGCGTTACATAACTTACGGTAAATGGCCCGCCTGGCTGACCG
CCCAACGACCCCCGCCCATTGACGTCAATAATGACGTATGTTCCCATAGTAACGCCAATAGGGACTTTCC
ATTGACGTCAATGGGTGGAGTATTTACGGTAAACTGCCCACTTGGCAGTACATCAAGTGTATCATATGCC
AAGTACGCCCCCTATTGACGTCAATGACGGTAAATGGCCCGCCTGGCATTATGCCCAGTACATGACCTTA
TGGGACTTTCCTACTTGGCAGTACATCTACGTATTAGTCATCGCTATTACCATGGTGATGCGGTTTTGGC
AGTACATCAATGGGCGTGGATAGCGGTTTGACTCACGGGGATTTCCAAGTCTCCACCCCATTGACGTCAA
TGGGAGTTTGTTTTGGCACCAAAATCAACGGGACTTTCCAAAATGTCGTAACAACTCCGCCCCATTGACG
CAAATGGGCGGTAGGCGTGTACGGTGGGAGGTCTATATAAGCAGAGCTCTCTGGCTAACTAGAGAACCCA
CTGCTTACTGGCTTATCGAAATTAATACGACTCACTATAGGGAGACCCAAGCTGGCTAGCGTTTAAACTT
AAGCTTGGTACCGAGCTCGGATCCACTAGTCCAGTGTGGTGGAATTCTGCAGATATCCAGCACAGTGGCG
GCCGCGCCACCATGAAGACGATCATCGCCCTGAGCTACATCTTCTGCCTGGTATTCGCCGACTACAAGGA
CGATGATGACGCCAGCATCGATACCGGTGGACGCACCCCACCCAGCCTGGGTCCCCAAGATGAGTCCTGC
ACCACCGCCAGCTCCTCCCTGGCCAAGGACACTTCATCGACCGGTGAGAACCTGTACTTCCAGCTAAGAT
TAGATAAAAGTAAAGTGATTAACAGCGCATTAGAGCTGCTTAATGAGGTCGGAATCGAAGGTTTAACAAC
CCGTAAACTCGCCCAGAAGCTAGGTGTAGAGCAGCCTACATTGTATTGGCATGTAAAAAATAAGCGGGCT
TTGCTCGACGCCTTAGCCATTGAGATGTTAGATAGGCACCATACTCACTTTTGCCCTTTAGAAGGGGAAA
GCTGGCAAGATTTTTTACGTAATAACGCTAAAAGTTTTAGATGTGCTTTACTAAGTCATCGCGATGGAGC
AAAAGTACATTTAGGTACACGGCCTACAGAAAAACAGTATGAAACTCTCGAAAATCAATTAGCCTTTTTA
TGCCAACAAGGTTTTTCACTAGAGAATGCATTATATGCACTCAGCGCTGTGGGGCATTTTACTTTAGGTT
GCGTATTGGAAGATCAAGAGCATCAAGTCGCTAAAGAAGAAAGGGAAACACCTACTACTGATAGTATGCC
GCCATTATTACGACAAGCTATCGAATTATTTGATCACCAAGGTGCAGAGCCAGCCTTCTTATTCGGCCTT
GAATTGATCATATGCGGATTAGAAAAACAACTTAAATGTGAAAGTGGGTCCGCGTACAGCCGCGCGCGTA
CGAAAAACAATTACGGGTCTACCATCGAGGGCCTGCTCGATCTCCCGGACGACGACGCCCCCGAAGAGGC
GGGGCTGGCGGCTCCGCGCCTGTCCTTTCTCCCCGCGGGACACACGCGCAGACTGTCGACGGCCCCCCCG
ACCGATGTCAGCCTGGGGGACGAGCTCCACTTAGACGGCGAGGACGTGGCGATGGCGCATGCCGACGCGC
TAGACGATTTCGATCTGGACATGTTGGGGGACGGGGATTCCCCGGGTCCGGGATTTACCCCCCACGACTC
CGCCCCCTACGGCGCTCTGGATATGGCCGACTTCGAGTTTGAGCAGATGTTTACCGATGCCCTTGGAATT
GACGAGTACGGTGGGTAGCTCGAGTCTAGAGGGCCCGTTTAAACCCGCTGATCAGCCTCGACTGTGCCTT
CTAGTTGCCAGCCATCTGTTGTTTGCCCCTCCCCCGTGCCTTCCTTGACCCTGGAAGGTGCCACTCCCAC
TGTCCTTTCCTAATAAAATGAGGAAATTGCATCGCATTGTCTGAGTAGGTGTCATTCTATTCTGGGGGGT
GGGGTGGGGCAGGACAGCAAGGGGGAGGATTGGGAAGACAATAGCAGGCATGCTGGGGATGCGGTGGGCT
CTATGGCTTCTGAGGCGGAAAGAACCAGCTGGGGCTCTAGGGGGTATCCCC
[124 nt withheld, positions 2502-2625]
C
[91 nt withheld, positions 2627-2717]
A
[49 nt withheld, positions 2719-2767]
CCTTTGACGTTGGAGTCCACGTTCTTT
[37 nt withheld, positions 2795-2831]
ACCCTATCTCGGTCTATTCTTTTGATTTATAAGGGATTTTGCCGATTTCGGCCTATTGGTTAAAAAATGA
GCTGATTTAACAAAAATTTAACGCGAATTAATTCTGTGGAATGTGTGTCAGTTAGGGTGTGGAAAGTCCC
CAGGCTCCCCAGCAGGCAGAAGTATGCAAAGCATGCATCTCAATTAGTCAGCAACCAGGTGTGGAAAGTC
CCCAGGCTCCCCAGCAGGCAGAAGTATGCAAAGCATGCATCTCAATTAGTCAGCAACCATAGTCCCGCCC
CTAACTCCGCCCATCCCGCCCCTAACTCCGCCCAGTTCCGCCCATTCTCCGCCCCATGGCTGACTAATTT
TTTTTATTTATGCAGAGGCCGAGGCCGCCTCTGCCTCTGAGCTATTCCAGAAGTAGTGAGGAGGCTTTTT
TGGAGGCCTAGGCTTTTGCAAAAAGCTCCCGGGAGCTTGTATATCCATTTTCGGATCTGATCAAGAGACA
GGATGAGGATCGTTTCGCATGATTGAACAAGATGGATTGCACGCAGGTTCTCCGGCCGCTTGGGTGGAGA
GGCTATTCGGCTATGACTGGGCACAACAGACAATCGGCTGCTCTGATGCCGCCGTGTTCCGGCTGTCAGC
GCAGGGGCGCCCGGTTCTTTTTGTCAAGACCGACCTGTCCGGTGCCCTGAATGAACTGCAGGACGAGGCA
GCGCGGCTATCGTGGCTGGCCACGACGGGCGTTCCTTGCGCAGCTGTGCTCGACGTTGTCACTGAAGCGG
GAAGGGACTGGCTGCTATTGGGCGAAGTGCCGGGGCAGGATCTCCTGTCATCTCACCTTGCTCCTGCCGA
GAAAGTATCCATCATGGCTGATGCAATGCGGCGGCTGCATACGCTTGATCCGGCTACCTGCCCATTCGAC
CACCAAGCGAAACATCGCATCGAGCGAGCACGTACTCGGATGGAAGCCGGTCTTGTCGATCAGGATGATC
TGGACGAAGAGCATCAGGGGCTCGCGCCAGCCGAACTGTTCGCCAGGCTCAAGGCGCGCATGCCCGACGG
CGAGGATCTCGTCGTGACCCATGGCGATGCCTGCTTGCCGAATATCATGGTGGAAAATGGCCGCTTTTCT
GGATTCATCGACTGTGGCCGGCTGGGTGTGGCGGACCGCTATCAGGACATAGCGTTGGCTACCCGTGATA
TTGCTGAAGAGCTTGGCGGCGAATGGGCTGACCGCTTCCTCGTGCTTTACGGTATCGCCGCTCCCGATTC
GCAGCGCATCGCCTTCTATCGCCTTCTTGACGAGTTCTTCTGAGCGGGACTCTGGGGTTCGAAATGACCG
ACCAAGCGACGCCCAACCTGCCATCACGAGATTTCGATTCCACCGCCGCCTTCTATGAAAGGTTGGGCTT
CGGAATCGTTTTCCGGGACGCCGGCTGGATGATCCTCCAGCGCGGGGATCTCATGCTGGAGTTCTTCGCC
CACCCCAACTTGTTTATTGCAGCTTATAATGGTTACAAATAAAGCAATAGCATCACAAATTTCACAAATA
AAGCATTTTTTTCACTGCATTCTAGTTGTGGTTTGTCCAAACTCATCAATGTATCTTATCATGTCTGTAT
ACCGTCGACCTCTAGCTAGAGCTTGGCGTAATCATGGTCATAGCTGTTTCCTGTGTGAAATTGTTATCCG
CTCACAATTCCACACAACATACGAGCCGGAAGCATAAAGTGTAAAGCCTGGGGTGCCTAATGAGTGAGCT
AACTCACATTAATTGCGTTGCGCTCACTGCCCGCTTTCCAGTCGGGAAACCTGTCGTGCCAGCTGCATTA
ATGAATCGGCCAACGCGCGGGGAGAGGCGGTTTGCGTATTGGGCGCTCTTCCGCTTCCTCGCTCACTGAC
TCGCTGCGCTCGGTCGTTCGGCTGCGGCGAGCGGTATCAGCTCACTCAAAGGCGGTAATACGGTTATCCA
CAGAATCAGGGGATAACGCAGGAAAGAACATGTGAGCAAAAGGCCAGCAAAAGGCCAGGAACCGTAAAAA
GGCCGCGTTGCTGGCGTTTTTCCATAGGCTCCGCCCCCCTGACGAGCATCACAAAAATCGACGCTCAAGT
CAGAGGTGGCGAAACCCGACAGGACTATAAAGATACCAGGCGTTTCCCCCTGGAAGCTCCCTCGTGCGCT
CTCCTGTTCCGACCCTGCCGCTTACCGGATACCTGTCCGCCTTTCTCCCTTCGGGAAGCGTGGCGCTTTC
TCATAGCTCACGCTGTAGGTATCTCAGTTCGGTGTAGGTCGTTCGCTCCAAGCTGGGCTGTGTGCACGAA
CCCCCCGTTCAGCCCGACCGCTGCGCCTTATCCGGTAACTATCGTCTTGAGTCCAACCCGGTAAGACACG
ACTTATCGCCACTGGCAGCAGCCACTGGTAACAGGATTAGCAGAGCGAGGTATGTAGGCGGTGCTACAGA
GTTCTTGAAGTGGTGGCCTAACTACGGCTACACTAGAAGAACAGTATTTGGTATCTGCGCTCTGCTGAAG
CCAGTTACCTTCGGAAAAAGAGTTGGTAGCTCTTGATCCGGCAAACAAACCACCGCTGGTAGCGGTTTTT
TTGTTTGCAAGCAGCAGATTACGCGCAGAAAAAAAGGATCTCAAGAAGATCCTTTGATCTTTTCTACGGG
GTCTGACGCTCAGTGGAACGAAAACTCACGTTAAGGGATTTTGGTCATGAGATTATCAAAAAGGATCTTC
ACCTAGATCCTTTTAAATTAAAAATGAAGTTTTAAATCAATCTAAAGTATATATGAGTAAACTTGGTCTG
ACAGTTACCAATGCTTAATCAGTGAGGCACCTATCTCAGCGATCTGTCTATTTCGTTCATCCATAGTTGC
CTGACTCCCCGTCGTGTAGATAACTACGATACGGGAGGGCTTACCATCTGGCCCCAGTGCTGCAATGATA
CCGCGAGACCCACGCTCACCGGCTCCAGATTTATCAGCAATAAACCAGCCAGCCGGAAGGGCCGAGCGCA
GAAGTGGTCCTGCAACTTTATCCGCCTCCATCCAGTCTATTAATTGTTGCCGGGAAGCTAGAGTAAGTAG
TTCGCCAGTTAATAGTTTGCGCAACGTTGTTGCCATTGCTACAGGCATCGTGGTGTCACGCTCGTCGTTT
GGTATGGCTTCATTCAGCTCCGGTTCCCAACGATCAAGGCGAGTTACATGATCCCCCATGTTGTGCAAAA
AAGCGGTTAGCTCCTTCGGTCCTCCGATCGTTGTCAGAAGTAAGTTGGCCGCAGTGTTATCACTCATGGT
TATGGCAGCACTGCATAATTCTCTTACTGTCATGCCATCCGTAAGATGCTTTTCTGTGACTGGTGAGTAC
TCAACCAAGTCATTCTGAGAATAGTGTATGCGGCGACCGAGTTGCTCTTGCCCGGCGTCAATACGGGATA
ATACCGCGCCACATAGCAGAACTTTAAAAGTGCTCATCATTGGAAAACGTTCTTCGGGGCGAAAACTCTC
AAGGATCTTACCGCTGTTGAGATCCAGTTCGATGTAACCCACTCGTGCACCCAACTGATCTTCAGCATCT
TTTACTTTCACCAGCGTTTCTGGGTGAGCAAAAACAGGAAGGCAAAATGCCGCAAAAAAGGGAATAAGGG
CGACACGGAAATGTTGAATACTCATACTCTTCCTTTTTCAATATTATTGAAGCATTTATCAGGGTTATTG
TCTCATGAGCGGATACATATTTGAATGTATTTAGAAAAATAAACAAATAGGGGTTCCGCGCACATTTCCC
CGAAAAGTGCCACCTGACGTC
