>Addgene plasmid #66310 | GPR120-Tango | depositor partial sequence | sequence record 113234 | GPR120
ATGTCTCCTGAGTGCGCGAGGGCTGCTGGAGACGCACCCCTGAGGTCCCTTGAGCAAGCCAACCGCACTA
GATTCCCCTTTTTCTCTGACGTCAAGGGTGACCACAGGCTGGTGCTTGCAGCCGTAGAGACTACGGTCCT
CGTTCTGATTTTCGCCGTTAGTCTCTTGGGGAATGTGTGTGCTCTGGTCCTGGTTGCAAGGCGGAGGCGC
AGAGGCGCCACCGCATGCCTCGTGTTGAATCTGTTTTGTGCCGATCTCCTCTTCATTAGCGCCATTCCTC
TCGTCCTGGCCGTGCGCTGGACCGAAGCTTGGCTGCTGGGCCCCGTGGCTTGTCACCTCCTTTTCTATGT
TATGACCCTGTCTGGTTCAGTGACAATCCTGACCCTTGCAGCCGTGTCCCTGGAGAGGATGGTCTGCATC
GTTCATCTTCAAAGAGGTGTGCGGGGCCCTGGCAGGAGGGCCCGGGCCGTTCTCTTGGCTCTTATCTGGG
GATACTCTGCAGTCGCCGCCCTCCCCCTTTGTGTCTTTTTTCGCGTCGTGCCACAGCGGCTCCCTGGCGC
AGACCAAGAAATTAGCATTTGCACCCTCATTTGGCCTACGATCCCCGGTGAGATTTCATGGGATGTGTCC
TTCGTGACCCTGAATTTTTTGGTACCTGGCCTTGTGATTGTGATCTCTTACAGCAAAATCCTCCAGACCA
GCGAGCACCTCCTGGATGCCAGGGCTGTGGTGACTCACTCCGAAATTACCAAGGCTAGTCGCAAGAGGCT
GACCGTGTCCCTCGCTTATTCAGAAAGTCACCAGATTCGCGTGTCACAGCAGGACTTTAGACTTTTTAGG
ACGCTGTTTTTGCTGATGGTGAGTTTCTTTATTATGTGGTCCCCCATTATTATTACAATCCTGCTGATTC
TTATCCAGAATTTTAAACAGGATCTTGTGATCTGGCCCAGCCTGTTTTTCTGGGTGGTGGCATTCACTTT
CGCTAACTCAGCCCTCAATCCCATCCTCTATAATATGACGCTTTGCAGAAACGAGTGGAAGAAGATCTTC
TGCTGCTTCTGGTTTCCAGAGAAAGGCGCTATCCTGACTGATACAAGTGTGAAACGAAATGACCTGTCTA
TTATAAGCGGG
