>Addgene plasmid #66310 | GPR120-Tango | addgene partial sequence | sequence record 120021 | Tet-R 5'-GGCGAGTTTACGGGTTGTTA-3'
GGTCGATGAAGTGTCCTTGGCCAGGGAGGAGCTGGCGGTGGTGCAGGACTCATCTTGGGGACCCAGGCTG
GGTGGGGTGCGTCCACCGGTATCGATCCCGCTTATAATAGACAGGTCATTTCGTTTCACACTTGTATCAG
TCAGGATAGCGCCTTTCTCTGGAAACCAGAAGCAGCAGAAGATCTTCTTCCACTCGTTTCTGCAAAGCGT
CATATTATAGAGGATGGGATTGAGGGCTGAGTTAGCGAAAGTGAATGCCACCACCCAGAAAAACAGGCTG
GGCCAGATCACAAGATCCTGTTTAAAATTCTGGATAAGAATCAGCAGGATTGTAATAATAATGGGGGACC
ACATAATAAAGAAACTCACCATCAGCAAAAACAGCGTCCTAAAAAGTCTAAAGTCCTGCTGTGACACGCG
AATCTGGTGACTTTCTGAATAAGCGAGGGACACGGTCAGCCTCTTGCGACTAGCCTTGGTAATTTCGGAG
TGAGTCACCACAGCCCTGGCATCCAGGAGGTGCTCGCTGGTCTGGAGGATTTTGCTGTAAGAGATCACAA
TCACAAGGCCAGGTACCAAAAAATTCAGGGTCACGAAGGACACATCCCATG
