>Addgene plasmid #66310 | GPR120-Tango | addgene partial sequence | sequence record 120024 | CMV-F 5'-CGCAAATGGGCGGTAGGCGTG-3'
CTCTCTGGCTAACTAGAGAACCCACTGCTTACTGGCTTATCGAAATTAATACGACTCACTATAGGGAGAC
CCAAGCTGGCTAGCGTTTAAACTTAAGCTTGGTACCGAGCTCGGATCCACTAGTCCAGTGTGGTGGAATT
CTGCAGATATCCAGCACAGTGGCGGCCGCGCCACCATGAAGACGATCATCGCCCTGAGCTACATCTTCTG
CCTGGTATTCGCCGACTACAAGGACGATGATGACGCCAGCATCGATATGTCTCCTGAGTGCGCGAGGGCT
GCTGGAGACGCACCCCTGAGGTCCCTTGAGCAAGCCAACCGCACTAGATTCCCCTTTTTCTCTGACGTCA
AGGGTGACCACAGGCTGGTGCTTGCAGCCGTAGAGACTACGGTCCTCGTTCTGATTTTCGCCGTTAGTCT
CTTGGGGAATGTGTGTGCTCTGGTCCTGGTTGCAAGGCGGAGGCGCAGAGGCGCCACCGCATGCCTCGTG
TTGAATCTGTTTTGTGCCGATCTCCTCTTCATTAGCGCCATTCCTCTCGTCCTGGCCGTGCGCTGGACCG
AAGCTTGGCTGCTGGGCCCCGTGGCTTGTCACCTCCTTTTCTATGTTATGACCCTGTCTGGTTCAGTGAC
AATCCTGACCCTTGCAGCCGTGTCCCTGGAGAGGATGGTCTGCATCGTTCATCTTCAAAGAGGTGTGCGG
GGCCCTGGCAGGAGGGCCCGGGCCGTTCTCTTGGCTCTTATCTGGGGATACTCTGCAGTCGCCGCCCTCC
CCCTTTGTGTCTTTTTTCGCGTCGTGCCACA
